>Addgene plasmid #98131 | CMYA5tnT/pDEST26-N-FLAG | addgene full sequence | sequence record 190024 | Addgene NGS Result
GGTTTGCGTATTGGCTGGCGTAATAGCGAAGAGGCCCGCACCGATCGCCCTTCCCAACAGTTGCGCAGCC
TGAATGGCGAATGGG
[124 nt withheld, positions 86-209]
C
[91 nt withheld, positions 211-301]
A
[49 nt withheld, positions 303-351]
CCTTTGACGTTGGAGTCCACGTTCTTT
[37 nt withheld, positions 379-415]
ACCCTATCTCGGTCTATTCTTTTGATTTATAAGGGATTTTGCCGATTTCGGCCTATTGGTTAAAAAATGA
GCTGATTTAACAAAAATTTAACGCGAATTTTAACAAAATATTAACGCTTACAATTTCCTGATGCGGTATT
TTCTCCTTACGCATCTGTGCGGTATTTCACACCGCATACGCGGATCTGCGCAGCACCATGGCCTGAAATA
ACCTCTGAAAGAGGAACTTGGTTAGGTACCTTCTGAGGCGGAAAGAACCAGCTGTGGAATGTGTGTCAGT
TAGGGTGTGGAAAGTCCCCAGGCTCCCCAGCAGGCAGAAGTATGCAAAGCATGCATCTCAATTAGTCAGC
AACCAGGTGTGGAAAGTCCCCAGGCTCCCCAGCAGGCAGAAGTATGCAAAGCATGCATCTCAATTAGTCA
GCAACCATAGTCCCGCCCCTAACTCCGCCCATCCCGCCCCTAACTCCGCCCAGTTCCGCCCATTCTCCGC
CCCATGGCTGACTAATTTTTTTTATTTATGCAGAGGCCGAGGCCGCCTCGGCCTCTGAGCTATTCCAGAA
GTAGTGAGGAGGCTTTTTTGGAGGCCTAGGCTTTTGCAAAAAGCTTGATTCTTCTGACACAACAGTCTCG
AACTTAAGGCTAGAGCCACCATGATTGAACAAGATGGATTGCACGCAGGTTCTCCGGCCGCTTGGGTGGA
GAGGCTATTCGGCTATGACTGGGCACAACAGACAATCGGCTGCTCTGATGCCGCCGTGTTCCGGCTGTCA
GCGCAGGGGCGCCCGGTTCTTTTTGTCAAGACCGACCTGTCCGGTGCCCTGAATGAACTGCAGGACGAGG
CAGCGCGGCTATCGTGGCTGGCCACGACGGGCGTTCCTTGCGCAGCTGTGCTCGACGTTGTCACTGAAGC
GGGAAGGGACTGGCTGCTATTGGGCGAAGTGCCGGGGCAGGATCTCCTGTCATCTCACCTTGCTCCTGCC
GAGAAAGTATCCATCATGGCTGATGCAATGCGGCGGCTGCATACGCTTGATCCGGCTACCTGCCCATTCG
ACCACCAAGCGAAACATCGCATCGAGCGAGCACGTACTCGGATGGAAGCCGGTCTTGTCGATCAGGATGA
TCTGGACGAAGAGCATCAGGGGCTCGCGCCAGCCGAACTGTTCGCCAGGCTCAAGGCGCGCATGCCCGAC
GGCGAGGATCTCGTCGTGACCCATGGCGATGCCTGCTTGCCGAATATCATGGTGGAAAATGGCCGCTTTT
CTGGATTCATCGACTGTGGCCGGCTGGGTGTGGCGGACCGCTATCAGGACATAGCGTTGGCTACCCGTGA
TATTGCTGAAGAGCTTGGCGGCGAATGGGCTGACCGCTTCCTCGTGCTTTACGGTATCGCCGCTCCCGAT
TCGCAGCGCATCGCCTTCTATCGCCTTCTTGACGAGTTCTTCTGAGCGGGACTCTGGGGTTCGAAATGAC
CGACCAAGCGACGCCCAACCTGCCATCACGATGGCCGCAATAAAATATCTTTATTTTCATTACATCTGTG
TGTTGGTTTTTTGTGTGAATCGATAGCGATAAGGATCCGCGTATGGTGCACTCTCAGTACAATCTGCTCT
GATGCCGCATAGTTAAGCCAGCCCCGACACCCGCCAACACCCGCTGACGCGCCCTGACGGGCTTGTCTGC
TCCCGGCATCCGCTTACAGACAAGCTGTGACCGTCTCCGGGAGCTGCATGTGTCAGAGGTTTTCACCGTC
ATCACCGAAACGCGCGAGACGAAAGGGCCTCGTGATACGCCTATTTTTATAGGTTAATGTCATGATAATA
ATGGTTTCTTAGACGTCAGGTGGCACTTTTCGGGGAAATGTGCGCGGAACCCCTATTTGTTTATTTTTCT
AAATACATTCAAATATGTATCCGCTCATGAGACAATAACCCTGATAAATGCTTCAATAATATTGAAAAAG
GAAGAGTATGAGTATTCAACATTTCCGTGTCGCCCTTATTCCCTTTTTTGCGGCATTTTGCCTTCCTGTT
TTTGCTCACCCAGAAACGCTGGTGAAAGTAAAAGATGCTGAAGATCAGTTGGGTGCACGAGTGGGTTACA
TCGAACTGGATCTCAACAGCGGTAAGATCCTTGAGAGTTTTCGCCCCGAAGAACGTTTTCCAATGATGAG
CACTTTTAAAGTTCTGCTATGTGGCGCGGTATTATCCCGTATTGACGCCGGGCAAGAGCAACTCGGTCGC
CGCATACACTATTCTCAGAATGACTTGGTTGAGTACTCACCAGTCACAGAAAAGCATCTTACGGATGGCA
TGACAGTAAGAGAATTATGCAGTGCTGCCATAACCATGAGTGATAACACTGCGGCCAACTTACTTCTGAC
AACGATCGGAGGACCGAAGGAGCTAACCGCTTTTTTGCACAACATGGGGGATCATGTAACTCGCCTTGAT
CGTTGGGAACCGGAGCTGAATGAAGCCATACCAAACGACGAGCGTGACACCACGATGCCTGTAGCAATGG
CAACAACGTTGCGCAAACTATTAACTGGCGAACTACTTACTCTAGCTTCCCGGCAACAATTAATAGACTG
GATGGAGGCGGATAAAGTTGCAGGACCACTTCTGCGCTCGGCCCTTCCGGCTGGCTGGTTTATTGCTGAT
AAATCTGGAGCCGGTGAGCGTGGGTCTCGCGGTATCATTGCAGCACTGGGGCCAGATGGTAAGCCCTCCC
GTATCGTAGTTATCTACACGACGGGGAGTCAGGCAACTATGGATGAACGAAATAGACAGATCGCTGAGAT
AGGTGCCTCACTGATTAAGCATTGGTAACTGTCAGACCAAGTTTACTCATATATACTTTAGATTGATTTA
AAACTTCATTTTTAATTTAAAAGGATCTAGGTGAAGATCCTTTTTGATAATCTCATGACCAAAATCCCTT
AACGTGAGTTTTCGTTCCACTGAGCGTCAGACCCCGTAGAAAAGATCAAAGGATCTTCTTGAGATCCTTT
TTTTCTGCGCGTAATCTGCTGCTTGCAAACAAAAAAACCACCGCTACCAGCGGTGGTTTGTTTGCCGGAT
CAAGAGCTACCAACTCTTTTTCCGAAGGTAACTGGCTTCAGCAGAGCGCAGATACCAAATACTGTTCTTC
TAGTGTAGCCGTAGTTAGGCCACCACTTCAAGAACTCTGTAGCACCGCCTACATACCTCGCTCTGCTAAT
CCTGTTACCAGTGGCTGCTGCCAGTGGCGATAAGTCGTGTCTTACCGGGTTGGACTCAAGACGATAGTTA
CCGGATAAGGCGCAGCGGTCGGGCTGAACGGGGGGTTCGTGCACACAGCCCAGCTTGGAGCGAACGACCT
ACACCGAACTGAGATACCTACAGCGTGAGCTATGAGAAAGCGCCACGCTTCCCGAAGGGAGAAAGGCGGA
CAGGTATCCGGTAAGCGGCAGGGTCGGAACAGGAGAGCGCACGAGGGAGCTTCCAGGGGGAAACGCCTGG
TATCTTTATAGTCCTGTCGGGTTTCGCCACCTCTGACTTGAGCGTCGATTTTTGTGATGCTCGTCAGGGG
GGCGGAGCCTATGGAAAAACGCCAGCAACGCGGCCTTTTTACGGTTCCTGGCCTTTTGCTGGCCTTTTGC
TCACATGTTCTTTCCTGCGTTATCCCCTGATTCTGTGGATAACCGTATTACCGCCTTTGAGTGAGCTGAT
ACCGCTCGCCGCAGCCGAACGACCGAGCGCAGCGAGTCAGTGAGCGAGGAAGCGGAAGAGCGCCCAATAC
GCAAACCGCCTCTCCCCGCGCGTTGGCCGATTCATTAATGCAGAGCTTGCAATTCGCGCTTTTTCAATAT
TATTGAAGCATTTATCAGGGTTATTGTCTCATGAGCGGATACATATTTGAATGTATTTAGAAAAATAAAC
AAATAGGGGTTCCGCGCACATTTCCCCGAAAAGTGCCACCTGACGTCTAAGAAACCATTATTATCATGAC
ATTAACCTATAAAAATAGGCGTATTACGAGGCCCTTTCACGCATTAGATGCATGTCGTTACATAACTTAC
GGTAAATGGCCCGCCTGGCTGACCGCCCAACGACCCCCGCCCATTGACGTCAATAATGACGTATGTTCCC
ATAGTAACGCCAATAGGGACTTTCCATTGACGTCAATGGGTGGAGTATTTACGGTAAACTGCCCACTTGG
CAGTACATCAAGTGTATCATATGCCAAGTACGCCCCCTATTGACGTCAATGACGGTAAATGGCCCGCCTG
GCATTATGCCCAGTACATGACCTTATGGGACTTTCCTACTTGGCAGTACATCTACGTATTAGTCATCGCT
ATTACCATGGTGATGCGGTTTTGGCAGTACATCAATGGGCGTGGATAGCGGTTTGACTCACGGGGATTTC
CAAGTCTCCACCCCATTGACGTCAATGGGAGTTTGTTTTGGCACCAAAATCAACGGGACTTTCCAAAATG
TCGTAACAACTCCGCCCCATTGACGCAAATGGGCGGTAGGCGTGTACGGTGGGAGGTCTATATAAGCAGA
GCTCGTTTAGTGAACCGTCAGATCGCCTGGAGACGCCATCCACGCTGTTTTGACCTCCATAGAAGACACC
GGGACCGATCCAGCCTCCGGACTCTAGCCTAGGCCGCGGACCATGGCGTACTACGACTACAAAGACGATG
ACGACAAGTCTAGATCAACAAGTTTGTACAAAAAAGCAGGCTCTTTCATGGGACTCCAGCTGAAAGTTAA
CCTCCAACCCAATGATAACTACTTTTTCTATGTGAGGGCCATCAATGCATTTGGGACAAGTGAACAGAGT
GAAGCTGCTCTCATCTCCACCAGAGGAACCAGATTTCTCTTGTTGAGAGAAACAGCTCATCCTGCTCTAC
ACATTTCCTCAAGTGGGACAGTGATCAGCTTTGGTGAGAGGAGACGGCTGACGGAAATCCCGTCAGTGCT
GGGTGAGGAGCTGCCTTCCTGTGGCCAGCATTACTGGGAAACCACAGTCACAGACTGCCCAGCATATCGA
CTCGGCATCTGCTCCAGCTCGGCTGTGCAGGCAGGTGCCCTAGGACAAGGGGAGACCTCATGGTACATGC
ACTGCTCTGAGCCACAGAGATACACATTTTTCTACAGTGGTATTGTGAGTGATGTTCATGTGACTGAGCG
TCCAGCCAGAGTGGGCATCCTGCTGGACTACAACAACCAGAGACTTATCTTCATCAACGCAGAGAGCGAG
CAGTTGCTCTTCATCATCAGGCACAGGTTTAATGAGGGTGTCCACCCTGCCTTTGCCCTGGAGAAACCTG
GAAAATGTACTTTGCACCTGGGGATAGAGCCCCTGGATTCTGTAAGGCACAAGGAATTATCTAGACCCAG
CTTTCTTGTACAAAGTGGTTGATCGCGTGCATGCGACGTCATAGCTCTCTCCCTATAGTGAGTCGTATTA
TAAGCTAGGCACTGGCCGTCGTTTTACAACGTCGTGACTGGGAAAACTGCTAGCTTGGGATCTTTGTGAA
GGAACCTTACTTCTGTGGTGTGACATAATTGGACAAACTACCTACAGAGATTTAAAGCTCTAAGGTAAAT
ATAAAATTTTTAAGTGTATAATGTGTTAAACTAGCTGCATATGCTTGCTGCTTGAGAGTTTTGCTTACTG
AGTATGATTTATGAAAATATTATACACAGGAGCTAGTGATTCTAATTGTTTGTGTATTTTAGATTCACAG
TCCCAAGGCTCATTTCAGGCCCCTCAGTCCTCACAGTCTGTTCATGATCATAATCAGCCATACCACATTT
GTAGAGGTTTTACTTGCTTTAAAAAACCTCCCACACCTCCCCCTGAACCTGAAACATAAAATGAATGCAA
TTGTTGTTGTTAACTTGTTTATTGCAGCTTATAATGGTTACAAATAAAGCAATAGCATCACAAATTTCAC
AAATAAAGCATTTTTTTCACTGCATTCTAGTTGTGGTTTGTCCAAACTCATCAATGTATCTTATCATGTC
TGGATCGATCCTGCATTAATGAATCGGCCAACGCGCGGGGAGAGGC
Features (pLannotate 1.2.2; 25 found; start..end, strand, type, name):
     14..81      +  CDS            lacZα (fragment): LacZα fragment of β-galactosidase; lacZ fragment
     86..514     +  rep_origin     f1 ori (sequence partly withheld): f1 bacteriophage origin of replication; arrow indicates direction of (+) strand synthesis
    542..593     -  misc_feature   bom (fragment): basis of mobility region from pBR322
    658..1015    +  promoter       SV40 promoter: SV40 enhancer and early promoter
   1066..1857    +  CDS            neo: KKA2_KLEPN - Also known as kan, nptII. Experimental evidence at protein level: Swiss-Prot protein existence level 1. Resistance to kanamycin, neomycin, paromomycin, ribostamycin, butirosin and gentamicin B. From Klebsiella pneumoniae.
   1924..1972    +  polyA_signal   poly(A) signal: synthetic polyadenylation signal
   1992..2046    -  misc_feature   bom (fragment): basis of mobility region from pBR322
   2148..2183    -  CDS            rop (fragment): Rop protein, which maintains plasmids at low copy number; rop
   2278..2382    +  promoter       AmpR promoter: bla
   2383..3243    +  CDS            AmpR: β-lactamase; bla; confers resistance to ampicillin, carbenicillin, and related antibiotics
   3414..4002    +  rep_origin     ori: high-copy-number ColE1/pMB1/pBR322/pUC origin of replication
   4185..4238    +  CDS            lacI (fragment): lac repressor; lacI; The lac repressor binds to the lac operator to inhibit transcription in E. coli. This inhibition can be relieved by adding lactose or isopropyl-β-D-thiogalactopyranoside (IPTG).
   4254..4351    -  promoter       AmpR promoter: bla
   4461..4764    +  enhancer       CMV enhancer: human cytomegalovirus immediate early enhancer
   4765..4968    +  promoter       CMV promoter: human cytomegalovirus (CMV) immediate early promoter
   5123..5147    +  protein_bind   attB1: mutant version of attB; recombination site for the Gateway® BP reaction BP Clonase™
   5156..5788    +  CDS            CMYA5 (fragment): CMYA5_HUMAN - Also known as C5orf10, DTNBP2, SPRYD2, TRIM76. Experimental evidence at protein level: Swiss-Prot protein existence level 1. May serve as an anchoring protein that mediates the subcellular compartmentation of protein kinase A (PKA) via binding to PRKAR2A (By similarity). May function as a repressor of calcineurin- mediated transcriptional activity. May attenuate calcineurin ability to induce slow-fiber gene program in muscle and may negatively modulate skeletal muscle regeneration (By similarity). Plays a role in the assembly of ryanodine receptor (RYR2) clusters in striated musc
   5800..5824    -  protein_bind   attB2: mutant version of attB; recombination site for the Gateway® BP reaction BP Clonase™
   5857..5875    -  promoter       T7 promoter: promoter for bacteriophage T7 RNA polymerase
   5885..5922    +  CDS            lacZα (fragment): LacZα fragment of β-galactosidase; lacZ fragment
   5934..6048    +  intron         large T intron (fragment): SV40 (simian virus 40) large T antigen intron
   6122..6147    +  intron         small t intron (fragment): SV40 (simian virus 40) small t antigen intron
   6147..6284    +  CDS            large T antigen (fragment): large T antigen from SV40 (simian virus 40)
   6307..6441    +  polyA_signal   SV40 poly(A) signal: SV40 polyadenylation signal
   6446..14      -  CDS            lacI (fragment) (across the origin): lac repressor; lacI; The lac repressor binds to the lac operator to inhibit transcription in E. coli. This inhibition can be relieved by adding lactose or isopropyl-β-D-thiogalactopyranoside (IPTG).
