[The description below was written by a language model from this plasmid's Addgene catalogue record and pLannotate feature annotations shown in this document.]
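Description:
CMYA5tnT/pDEST26-N-FLAG is a mammalian expression plasmid built by Gateway recombination into a FLAG-modified version of the pDEST26 destination vector. It is propagated in E. coli through a high-copy ColE1/pUC-type origin with ampicillin selection (AmpR, β-lactamase), and it also carries an f1 origin. For selection in mammalian cells, an SV40 enhancer/early promoter drives a neomycin phosphotransferase gene followed by a synthetic poly(A) signal, which allows G418 selection of stable transfectants.

The payload is a C-terminal fragment of human CMYA5 (cardiomyopathy-associated protein 5, also called TRIM76 or SPRYD2) covering amino acids 3859–4069. It carries the T allele of the polymorphism rs10043986 (c.12188C>T), which places leucine at residue 4063. The fragment sits between attB1 and attB2 sites left by the Gateway reaction. It lies downstream of the CMV immediate-early enhancer and promoter and upstream of SV40 intron fragments and the SV40 polyadenylation signal, which provide transcript processing. According to the catalogue entry, an N-terminal FLAG tag is supplied by the backbone for detection or immunoprecipitation. The tag is not separately annotated in the feature table, although there is room for it between the promoter and attB1. A T7 promoter sits just downstream of attB2 in reverse orientation.

The sequenced record is 6,481 nt, noticeably shorter than the total size of 8,484 bp listed in the catalogue; the record does not explain this discrepancy. The allele-specific design suggests the plasmid is meant for studying the Leu variant of this CMYA5 region in transfected mammalian cells, presumably alongside a counterpart carrying the other allele, though the record does not describe specific experiments.
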