Addgene plasmid #98131: CMYA5tnT/pDEST26-N-FLAG
Purpose: Express CMYA5 (aa 3859 – 4069) Leu allele (4063) with a N-terminal FLAG tag in pDEST26 mammalian expression vector
Depositing lab: Rita Shiang. Depositing organization: Virginia Commonwealth University.
Backbone
  Vector backbone: pDEST26-N-FLAG
  Backbone manufacturer: Invitrogen
  Backbone size w/o insert (bp): 7487
  Total vector size (bp): 8484
  Vector type: Mammalian Expression
  Selectable markers: Neomycin (select with G418)
Growth in bacteria
  Bacterial resistance: Ampicillin, 100 μg/mL
  Growth temperature: 37°C
  Growth strain: DH5alpha
  Copy number: Unknown
Gene/Insert
  Gene/Insert name: CMYA5 (alt name: CMYA5 T allele)
  Species: H. sapiens (human)
  Insert size (bp): 642
  Mutation: rs10043986 (NM_153610.4:c.12188C>T)
  GenBank ID: NM_153610
  Entrez Gene: CMYA5 (a.k.a. C5orf10, SPRYD2, TRIM76)
  Promoter: CMV
  Tag / fusion protein: FLAG (N terminal on backbone)
  Cloning method: Gateway Cloning
  Sequencing primers: 5′ T7
Terms and licenses: Academic/Nonprofit Terms; Industry Terms
How to cite: CMYA5tnT/pDEST26-N-FLAG was a gift from Rita Shiang (Addgene plasmid # 98131 ; http://n2t.net/addgene:98131 ; RRID:Addgene_98131)
